>Addgene plasmid #86485 | pCAM45 | addgene full sequence | sequence record 173213 | Addgene NGS Result
ACTCCCGCCATTCAGAGAAGAAACCAATTGTCCATATTGCATCAGACATTGCCGTCACTGCGTCTTTTAC
TGGCTCTTCTCGCTAACCAAACCGGTAACCCCGCTTATTAAAAGCATTCTGTAACAAAGCGGGACCAAAG
CCATGACAAAAACGCGTAACAAAAGTGTCTATAATCACGGCAGAAAAGTCCACATTGATTATTTGCACGG
CGTCACACTTTGCTATGCCATAGCATTTTTATCCATAAGATTAGCGGATCTTACCTGACGCTTTTTATCG
CAACTCTCTACTGTTTCTCCATACCCGCTAGCAAAGAGGAGAAAAGAATGGCTGATGTAACTGGTATTGC
TCTGGGTATGATCGAAACACGTGGCTTAGTTCCTGCGATTGAAGCAGCGGACGCCATGACTAAAGCGGCT
GAAGTGCGTTTGGTCGGTCGTCAATTTGTTGGTGGCGGTTACGTCACCGTATTGGTTCGGGGCGAAACAG
GCGCTGTTAACGCCGCTGTTCGTGCTGGCGCCGATGCTTGCGAACGTGTTGGTGATGGCTTGGTTGCTGC
GCACATCATTGCGCGTGTCCACTCAGAAGTAGAAAACATTCTGCCTAAGGCGCCACAAGCCGCGAGTAGC
GAAGACGTTATCAAAGAGTTCATGCGTTTCAAAGTTCGTATGGAAGGTTCCGTTAACGGTCACGAGTTCG
AAATCGAAGGTGAAGGTGAAGGTCGTCCGTACGAAGGTACCCAGACCGCTAAACTGAAAGTTACCAAAGG
TGGTCCGCTGCCGTTCGCTTGGGACATCCTGTCCCCGCAGTTCCAGTACGGTTCCAAAGCTTACGTTAAA
CACCCGGCTGACATCCCGGACTACCTGAAACTGTCCTTCCCGGAAGGTTTCAAATGGGAACGTGTTATGA
ACTTCGAAGACGGTGGTGTTGTTACCGTTACCCAGGACTCCTCCCTGCAAGACGGTGAGTTCATCTACAA
AGTTAAACTGCGTGGTACCAACTTCCCGTCCGACGGTCCGGTTATGCAGAAAAAAACCATGGGTTGGGAA
GCTTCCACCGAACGTATGTACCCGGAAGACGGTGCTCTGAAAGGTGAAATCAAAATGCGTCTGAAACTGA
AAGACGGTGGTCACTACGACGCTGAAGTTAAAACCACCTACATGGCTAAAAAACCGGTTCAGCTGCCGGG
TGCTTACAAAACCGACATCAAACTGGACATCACCTCCCACAACGAAGACTACACCATCGTTGAACAGTAC
GAACGTGCTGAAGGTCGTCACTCCACCGGTGCTTAATAAGGATCTCCAGGCATCAAATAAAACGAAAGGC
TCAGTCGAAAGACTGGGCCTTTCGTTTTATCTGTTGTTTGTCGGTGAACGCTCTCTACTAGAGTCACACT
GGCTCACCTTCGGGTGGGCCTTTCTGCGTTTATAGGATCCTAACTCGAGTAATGAGAAGCTTGGGCCCGA
ACAAAAACTCATCTCAGAAGAGGATCTGAATAGCGCCGTCGACCATCATCATCATCATCATTGAGTTTAA
ACGGTCTCCAGCTTGGCTGTTTTGGCGGATGAGAGAAGATTTTCAGCCTGATACAGATTAAATCAGAACG
CAGAAGCGGTCTGATAAAACAGAATTTGCCTGGCGGCAGTAGCGCGGTGGTCCCACCTGACCCCATGCCG
AACTCAGAAGTGAAACGCCGTAGCGCCGATGGTAGTGTGGGGTCTCCCCATGCGAGAGTAGGGAACTGCC
AGGCATCAAATAAAACGAAAGGCTCAGTCGAAAGACTGGGCCTTTCGTTTTATCTGTTGTTTGTCGGTGA
ACTAATTTCTAGACTGCAGGCTTCCTCGCTCACTGACTCGCTGCGCTCGGTCGTTCGGCTGCGGCGAGCG
GTATCAGCTCACTCAAAGGCGGTAATACGGTTATCCACAGAATCAGGGGATAACGCAGGAAAGAACATGT
GAGCAAAAGGCCAGCAAAAGGCCAGGAACCGTAAAAAGGCCGCGTTGCTGGCGTTTTTCCACAGGCTCCG
CCCCCCTGACGAGCATCACAAAAATCGACGCTCAAGTCAGAGGTGGCGAAACCCGACAGGACTATAAAGA
TACCAGGCGTTTCCCCCTGGAAGCTCCCTCGTGCGCTCTCCTGTTCCGACCCTGCCGCTTACCGGATACC
TGTCCGCCTTTCTCCCTTCGGGAAGCGTGGCGCTTTCTCATAGCTCACGCTGTAGGTATCTCAGTTCGGT
GTAGGTCGTTCGCTCCAAGCTGGGCTGTGTGCACGAACCCCCCGTTCAGCCCGACCGCTGCGCCTTATCC
GGTAACTATCGTCTTGAGTCCAACCCGGTAAGACACGACTTATCGCCACTGGCAGCAGCCACTGGTAACA
GGATTAGCAGAGCGAGGTATGTAGGCGGTGCTACAGAGTTCTTGAAGTGGTGGCCTAACTACGGCTACAC
TAGAAGAACAGTATTTGGTATCTGCGCTCTGCTGAAGCCAGTTACCTTCGGAAAAAGAGTTGGTAGCTCT
TGATCCGGCAAACAAACCACCGCTGGTAGCGGTGGTTTTTTTGTTTGCAAGCAGCAGATTACGCGCAGAA
AAAAAGGATCTCAAGAAGATCCTTTGATCTTTTCTACGGGGTCTGACGCTCAGTGGAACGAAAACTCACG
TTAAGGGATTTTGGTCATGAGATTATCAAAAAGGATCTTCACCTAGATCCTTTTAAATTAAAAATGAAGT
TTTAAATCAATCTAAAGTATATATGAGTAAACTTGGTCTGACAGTTACCAATGCTTAATCAGTGAGGCAC
CTATCTCAGCGATCTGTCTATTTCGTTCATCCATAGTTGCCTGACTCCCCGTCGTGTAGATAACTACGAT
ACGGGAGGGCTTACCATCTGGCCCCAGTGCTGCAATGATACCGCGAGACCCACGCTCACCGGCTCCAGAT
TTATCAGCAATAAACCAGCCAGCCGGAAGGGCCGAGCGCAGAAGTGGTCCTGCAACTTTATCCGCCTCCA
TCCAGTCTATTAATTGTTGCCGGGAAGCTAGAGTAAGTAGTTCGCCAGTTAATAGTTTGCGCAACGTTGT
TGCCATTGCTACAGGCATCGTGGTGTCACGCTCGTCGTTTGGTATGGCTTCATTCAGCTCCGGTTCCCAA
CGATCAAGGCGAGTTACATGATCCCCCATGTTGTGCAAAAAAGCGGTTAGCTCCTTCGGTCCTCCGATCG
TTGTCAGAAGTAAGTTGGCCGCAGTGTTATCACTCATGGTTATGGCAGCACTGCATAATTCTCTTACTGT
CATGCCATCCGTAAGATGCTTTTCTGTGACTGGTGAGTACTCAACCAAGTCATTCTGAGAATAGTGTATG
CGGCGACCGAGTTGCTCTTGCCCGGCGTCAATACGGGATAATACCGCGCCACATAGCAGAACTTTAAAAG
TGCTCATCATTGGAAAACGTTCTTCGGGGCGAAAACTCTCAAGGATCTTACCGCTGTTGAGATCCAGTTC
GATGTAACCCACTCGTGCACCCAACTGATCTTCAGCATCTTTTACTTTCACCAGCGTTTCTGGGTGAGCA
AAAACAGGAAGGCAAAATGCCGCAAAAAAGGGAATAAGGGCGACACGGAAATGTTGAATACTCATACTCT
TCCTTTTTCAATATTATTGAAGCATTTATCAGGGTTATTGTCTCATGAGCGGATACATATTTGAATGTAT
TTAGAAAAATAAACAAATAGGGGTTCCGCGCACATTTCCCCGAAAAGTGCCACCTGACGTCTAAGAAACC
ATTATTATCATGACATTAACCTATAAAAATAGGCGTATCACGAGGCAGAATTTCAGATAAAAAAAATCCT
TAGCTTTCGCTAAGGATGATTTCTGGAATTCACTAGTCTATGCTACTCCATCGAGCCGTCAATTGTCTGA
TTCGTTACCAATTATGACAACTTGACGGCTACATCATTCACTTTTTCTTCACAACCGGCACGGAACTCGC
TCGGGCTGGCCCCGGTGCATTTTTTAAATACCCGCGAGAAATAGAGTTGATCGTCAAAACCAACATTGCG
ACCGACGGTGGCGATAGGCATCCGGGTGGTGCTCAAAAGCAGCTTCGCCTGGCTGATACGTTGGTCCTCG
CGCCAGCTTAAGACGCTAATCCCTAACTGCTGGCGGAAAAGACGTGACAGACGCGACGGCGACAAGCAAA
CATGCTGTGCGACGCTGGCGATATCAAAATTGCTGTCTGCCAGGTGATCGCTGATGTACTGACAAGCCTC
GCGTACCCGATTATCCATCGGTGGATGGAGCGACTCGTTAATCGCTTCCATGCGCCGCAGCAACAATTGC
TCAAGCAGATTTATCGCCAGCAGCTCCGAATAGCGCCCTTCCCCTTGCCCGGCGTTAATGATTTGCCCAA
ACAGGTCGCTGAAATGCGGCTGGTGCGCTTCATCCGGGCGAAAGAACCCCGTATTGGCAAATATTGACGG
CCAGTTAAGCCATTCATGCCAGTAGGCGCGCGGACGAAAGTAAACCCACTGGTGATACCATTCGCGAGCC
TCCGGATGACGACCGTAGTGATGAATCTCTCCTGGCGGGAACAGCAAAATATCACCCGGTCGGCAAACAA
ATTCTCGTCCCTGATTTTTCACCACCCCCTGACCGCGAATGGTGAGATTGAGAATATAACCTTTCATTCC
CAGCGGTCGGTCGATAAAAAAATCGAGATAACCGTTGGCCTCAATCGGCGTTAAACCCGCCACCAGATGG
GCATTAAACGAGTATCCCGGCAGCAGGGGATCATTTTGCGCTTCAGCCATACTTTTCAT
Features (pLannotate 1.2.2; 13 found; start..end, strand, type, name):
     18..302     +  promoter       araBAD promoter: araBAD; promoter of the L-arabinose operon of E. coli; the araC regulatory gene is transcribed in the opposite direction (Guzman et al., 1995)
    328..621     +  CDS            csoS1A: CSOSA_HALNC - Also known as csoS1 From Halothiobacillus neapolitanus (strain ATCC 23641 / c2) (Thiobacillus neapolitanus).
    622..1296    +  CDS            mRFP1: monomeric derivative of DsRed (Campbell et al., 2002)
   1314..1385    +  terminator     rrnB T1 terminator: transcription terminator T1 from the E. coli rrnB gene
   1401..1428    +  terminator     T7Te terminator: phage T7 early transcription terminator
   1514..1531    +  CDS            capTEV™ (fragment): composite tag for in vivo biotinylation, TEV protease cleavage, and 6xHis tagging
   1638..1753    +  ncRNA          5S rRNA: Accession: RF00001 - 5S ribosomal RNA
   1757..1803    +  terminator     rrnB T1 terminator: transcription terminator T1 from the E. coli rrnB gene
   2016..2604    -  rep_origin     ori: high-copy-number ColE1/pMB1/pBR322/pUC origin of replication
   2775..3635    -  CDS            AmpR: β-lactamase; bla; confers resistance to ampicillin, carbenicillin, and related antibiotics
   3636..3740    -  promoter       AmpR promoter: bla
   3830..3873    -  terminator     bacterial terminator: putative bacterial transcription terminator
   3932..4810    -  CDS            araC: L-arabinose regulatory protein; araC
