[The description below was written by a language model from this plasmid's Addgene catalogue record and pLannotate feature annotations shown in this document.]
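Description:
pCAM45 is a 4.8 kb bacterial expression plasmid built on the pWW307 backbone for arabinose-inducible production of a fluorescently tagged carboxysome shell protein in E. coli. It replicates from a ColE1/pMB1-type origin, which the feature annotation describes as high-copy, although the catalogue entry lists copy number as unknown. Selection is by ampicillin through a β-lactamase gene driven by its own bla promoter.

The payload is csoS1A, a shell protein gene from the sulfur bacterium Halothiobacillus neapolitanus, joined directly at its C terminus to mRFP1, a monomeric red fluorescent derivative of DsRed. According to the record, the fusion was made by Gibson assembly, converting an mRFP1 that was constitutively expressed on the parent backbone into the C-terminal partner of csoS1A. The fusion sits immediately downstream of the araBAD (pBAD) promoter, and the araC regulator is encoded on the same plasmid in the divergent orientation, so expression is repressed without L-arabinose and induced by it. Transcription of the fusion is stopped by tandem rrnB T1 and T7Te terminators. Further downstream are remnants typical of pBAD-style vectors: a short His-tag-like fragment, a 5S rRNA segment and a second rrnB T1 terminator. These do not appear to be part of the expressed fusion.

The stated purpose is simply expression of csoS1A-mRFP1. The associated publication concerns a distributed cell division counter for tracking growth dynamics in the gut microbiota, but the record does not spell out this plasmid's role in that work.
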