Addgene plasmid #86485: pCAM45
Purpose: Expresses csoS1A-mRFP1
Depositing lab: Pamela Silver. Depositing organization: Harvard Medical School. Publication: A distributed cell division counter reveals growth dynamics in the gut microbiota. Myhrvold C, Kotula JW, Hicks WM, Conway NJ, Silver PA. Nat Commun. 2015 Nov 30;6:10039. doi: 10.1038/ncomms10039. PubMed 26615910.
Backbone
  Vector backbone: pWW307
  Modifications to backbone: constitutive mRFP1 on the backbone is fused to the C terminus of csoS1A
  Vector type: Bacterial Expression
Growth in bacteria
  Bacterial resistance: Ampicillin, 100 μg/mL
  Growth temperature: 37°C
  Growth strain: DH5alpha
  Copy number: Unknown
Gene/Insert
  Gene/Insert name: csoS1A-mRFP1
  Promoter: pBAD
  Tag / fusion protein: mRFP1 (C terminal on insert)
  Cloning method: Gibson Cloning
  Sequencing primers: 5′ pBAD Forward from Eton Bio; 3′ pBAD Reverse from Eton Bio
Terms and licenses: Academic/Nonprofit Terms; Industry Terms: Not Available to Industry
How to cite: pCAM45 was a gift from Pamela Silver (Addgene plasmid # 86485 ; http://n2t.net/addgene:86485 ; RRID:Addgene_86485)
